Addgene plasmid #210703: EFS-SpdCas9
Purpose: This plasmid express EFS promoter driven human codon optimized SpdCas9
Depositing lab: Isaac Hilton. Depositing organization: Rice University. Publication: Compact engineered human mechanosensitive transactivation modules enable potent and versatile synthetic transcriptional control. Mahata B, Cabrera A, Brenner DA, Guerra-Resendez RS, Li J, Goell J, Wang K, Guo Y, Escobar M, Parthasarathy AK, Szadowski H, Bedford G, Reed DR, Kim S, Hilton IB. Nat Methods. 2023 Oct 9. doi: 10.1038/s41592-023-02036-1. PubMed 37813990.
Backbone
  Vector backbone: LentiCRISPR v2
  Vector type: Mammalian Expression, Lentiviral, CRISPR
Growth in bacteria
  Bacterial resistance: Ampicillin, 100 μg/mL
  Growth temperature: 37°C
  Growth strain: NEB Stable
  Copy number: High Copy
Gene/Insert
  Gene/Insert name: S. Pyogenes dCas9
  Species: Synthetic; Streptococcus pyogenes
  Insert size (bp): 4104
  Mutation: D10A/H840A
  Promoter: EF1a core promoter
  Tag / fusion protein: FLAG (C terminal on insert)
  Cloning method: Gibson Cloning
  Sequencing primers: 5′ ATCCGGTGCCTAGAGAAGGT
Terms and licenses: Academic/Nonprofit Terms; Industry Terms: Not Available to Industry
Depositor comments: Stbl3 is also a suitable growth strain.
How to cite: EFS-SpdCas9 was a gift from Isaac Hilton (Addgene plasmid # 210703 ; http://n2t.net/addgene:210703 ; RRID:Addgene_210703)
