[The description below was written by a language model from this plasmid's Addgene catalogue record and pLannotate feature annotations shown in this document.]
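Description:
EFS-SpdCas9 is a third-generation-style, self-inactivating lentiviral transfer plasmid built on the LentiCRISPR v2 backbone for expressing catalytically dead Streptococcus pyogenes Cas9 in mammalian cells. It is maintained in E. coli through a high-copy ColE1/pUC-type origin with ampicillin selection (AmpR), and a recombination-deficient strain is recommended because of the repeated LTR sequences. The backbone also carries an f1 origin and an SV40/EM7-driven BleoR cassette lying outside the LTR-flanked region. The viral portion consists of a CMV enhancer/promoter fused to a truncated HIV-1 5' LTR, the Ψ packaging signal with a gag fragment, the RRE for Rev-dependent nuclear export, a cPPT/CTS, a WPRE to enhance transcript expression, and a ΔU3 3' LTR followed by a bGH polyadenylation signal.

The payload is a human codon-optimized dCas9 carrying the D10A and H840A nuclease-inactivating mutations, with a C-terminal FLAG tag, driven by the short EF-1α core (EFS) promoter. The feature table splits the coding sequence into contiguous N- and C-terminal annotations, but these together form one open reading frame. A puromycin resistance coding sequence sits downstream of dCas9 and upstream of the WPRE, which suggests co-expression for selection of transduced cells, as in the parent vector. However, the linking element is not annotated. An S. pyogenes gRNA scaffold is detected upstream of the EFS promoter, but no U6 promoter is annotated, so the record does not establish whether a functional guide cassette is present. The construct supplies a DNA-binding but non-cutting Cas9 without a fused effector domain, and was deposited with work on synthetic transcriptional control using engineered transactivation modules.
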