Features (pLannotate 1.2.2; 33 found; start..end, strand, type, name):
    512..531     +  misc_feature   cPPT/CTS (fragment): central polypurine tract and central termination sequence of HIV-1
    533..766     +  LTR            3' LTR (ΔU3): self-inactivating 3' long terminal repeat (LTR) from HIV-1
    798..1022    +  polyA_signal   bGH poly(A) signal: bovine growth hormone polyadenylation signal
   1026..1047    +  promoter       SV40 promoter (fragment): SV40 enhancer and early promoter
   1068..1496    +  rep_origin     f1 ori (sequence partly withheld): f1 bacteriophage origin of replication; arrow indicates direction of (+) strand synthesis
   1510..1839    +  promoter       SV40 promoter: SV40 enhancer and early promoter
   1887..1934    +  promoter       EM7 promoter: synthetic bacterial promoter&nbsp
   1953..2327    +  CDS            BleoR: antibiotic-binding protein; Sh ble from Streptoalloteichus hindustanus; confers resistance to bleomycin, phleomycin, and Zeocin™
   2337..2462    +  CDS            ble (fragment): BLE_KLEPN - Experimental evidence at protein level: Swiss-Prot protein existence level 1. Binding protein with a strong affinity to the bleomycin family of antibiotics. Binds to CL990; an antimitotic-antibiotic compound. From Klebsiella pneumoniae.
   2457..2578    +  polyA_signal   SV40 poly(A) signal: SV40 polyadenylation signal
   2649..2671    -  protein_bind   lac operator (fragment): The lac repressor binds to the lac operator to inhibit transcription in E. coli. This inhibition can be relieved by adding lactose or isopropyl-β-D-thiogalactopyranoside (IPTG). lac repressor encoded by lacI
   2675..2705    -  promoter       lac promoter: promoter for the E. coli lac operon
   2720..2741    -  protein_bind   CAP binding site: CAP binding activates transcription in the presence of cAMP. E. coli catabolite activator protein
   2754..2846    -  CDS            lacI (fragment): lac repressor; lacI; The lac repressor binds to the lac operator to inhibit transcription in E. coli. This inhibition can be relieved by adding lactose or isopropyl-β-D-thiogalactopyranoside (IPTG).
   3029..3617    -  rep_origin     ori: high-copy-number ColE1/pMB1/pBR322/pUC origin of replication
   3788..4648    -  CDS            AmpR: β-lactamase; bla; confers resistance to ampicillin, carbenicillin, and related antibiotics
   4649..4753    -  promoter       AmpR promoter: bla
   4812..4864    -  misc_feature   bom (fragment): basis of mobility region from pBR322
   5019..5398    +  enhancer       CMV enhancer: human cytomegalovirus immediate early enhancer
   5399..5598    +  promoter       CMV promoter: human cytomegalovirus (CMV) immediate early promoter
   5616..5796    +  LTR            5' LTR (truncated): truncated 5' long terminal repeat (LTR) from HIV-1
   5843..5968    +  misc_feature   HIV-1 Ψ: packaging signal of human immunodeficiency virus type 1
   5952..6315    +  CDS            HIV-1 gag (fragment): gag protein from human immunodeficiency virus 1; gag
   6461..6694    +  misc_feature   RRE: The Rev response element (RRE) of HIV-1 allows for Rev-dependent mRNA export from the nucleus to the cytoplasm.
   7071..7171    +  CDS            Rev (fragment): human immunodeficiency virus 1 (HIV-1) Rev protein; rev; enhances nuclear export of unspliced and incompletely spliced viral mRNAs
   7221..7338    +  misc_feature   cPPT/CTS: central polypurine tract and central termination sequence of HIV-1
   7470..7545    +  misc_RNA       gRNA scaffold: guide RNA scaffold for the Streptococcus pyogenes CRISPR/Cas9 system
   7563..7581    +  CDS            small t antigen (fragment): SV40 (simian virus 40) small t antigen
   7607..7818    +  promoter       EF-1α core promoter: core promoter for human elongation factor EF-1α
   7846..9447    +  CDS            dCas9(N): N-terminal portion of catalytically inactive Streptococcus pyogenes dCas9 carrying the D10A mutation (Zetsche et al., 2015)
   9448..11946   +  CDS            Cas9(C): C-terminal portion of Streptococcus pyogenes Cas9 (Zetsche et al., 2015)
  12138..12735   +  CDS            PuroR (fragment): puromycin N-acetyltransferase; pac from Streptomyces; confers resistance to puromycin
  12751..461     +  misc_feature   WPRE (across the origin): woodchuck hepatitis virus posttranscriptional regulatory element
>Addgene plasmid #210703 | EFS-SpdCas9 | addgene full sequence | sequence record 416265 | Addgene NGS Result
CATTTTCTCCTCCTTGTATAAATCCTGGTTGCTGTCTCTTTATGAGGAGTTGTGGCCCGTTGTCAGGCAA
CGTGGCGTGGTGTGCACTGTGTTTGCTGACGCAACCCCCACTGGTTGGGGCATTGCCACCACCTGTCAGC
TCCTTTCCGGGACTTTCGCTTTCCCCCTCCCTATTGCCACGGCGGAACTCATCGCCGCCTGCCTTGCCCG
CTGCTGGACAGGGGCTCGGCTGTTGGGCACTGACAATTCCGTGGTGTTGTCGGGGAAATCATCGTCCTTT
CCTTGGCTGCTCGCCTGTGTTGCCACCTGGATTCTGCGCGGGACGTCCTTCTGCTACGTCCCTTCGGCCC
TCAATCCAGCGGACCTTCCTTCCCGCGGCCTGCTGCCGGCTCTGCGGCCTCTTCCGCGTCTTCGCCTTCG
CCCTCAGACGAGTCGGATCTCCCTTTGGGCCGCCTCCCCGCGTCGACTTTAAGACCAATGACTTACAAGG
CAGCTGTAGATCTTAGCCACTTTTTAAAAGAAAAGGGGGGACTGGAAGGGCTAATTCACTCCCAACGAAG
ACAAGATCTGCTTTTTGCTTGTACTGGGTCTCTCTGGTTAGACCAGATCTGAGCCTGGGAGCTCTCTGGC
TAACTAGGGAACCCACTGCTTAAGCCTCAATAAAGCTTGCCTTGAGTGCTTCAAGTAGTGTGTGCCCGTC
TGTTGTGTGACTCTGGTAACTAGAGATCCCTCAGACCCTTTTAGTCAGTGTGGAAAATCTCTAGCAGGGC
CCGTTTAAACCCGCTGATCAGCCTCGACTGTGCCTTCTAGTTGCCAGCCATCTGTTGTTTGCCCCTCCCC
CGTGCCTTCCTTGACCCTGGAAGGTGCCACTCCCACTGTCCTTTCCTAATAAAATGAGGAAATTGCATCG
CATTGTCTGAGTAGGTGTCATTCTATTCTGGGGGGTGGGGTGGGGCAGGACAGCAAGGGGGAGGATTGGG
AAGACAATAGCAGGCATGCTGGGGATGCGGTGGGCTCTATGGCTTCTGAGGCGGAAAGAACCAGCTGGGG
CTCTAGGGGGTATCCCC
[124 nt withheld, positions 1068-1191]
C
[91 nt withheld, positions 1193-1283]
A
[49 nt withheld, positions 1285-1333]
CCTTTGACGTTGGAGTCCACGTTCTTT
[37 nt withheld, positions 1361-1397]
ACCCTATCTCGGTCTATTCTTTTGATTTATAAGGGATTTTGCCGATTTCGGCCTATTGGTTAAAAAATGA
GCTGATTTAACAAAAATTTAACGCGAATTAATTCTGTGGAATGTGTGTCAGTTAGGGTGTGGAAAGTCCC
CAGGCTCCCCAGCAGGCAGAAGTATGCAAAGCATGCATCTCAATTAGTCAGCAACCAGGTGTGGAAAGTC
CCCAGGCTCCCCAGCAGGCAGAAGTATGCAAAGCATGCATCTCAATTAGTCAGCAACCATAGTCCCGCCC
CTAACTCCGCCCATCCCGCCCCTAACTCCGCCCAGTTCCGCCCATTCTCCGCCCCATGGCTGACTAATTT
TTTTTATTTATGCAGAGGCCGAGGCCGCCTCTGCCTCTGAGCTATTCCAGAAGTAGTGAGGAGGCTTTTT
TGGAGGCCTAGGCTTTTGCAAAAAGCTCCCGGGAGCTTGTATATCCATTTTCGGATCTGATCAGCACGTG
TTGACAATTAATCATCGGCATAGTATATCGGCATAGTATAATACGACAAGGTGAGGAACTAAACCATGGC
CAAGTTGACCAGTGCCGTTCCGGTGCTCACCGCGCGCGACGTCGCCGGAGCGGTCGAGTTCTGGACCGAC
CGGCTCGGGTTCTCCCGGGACTTCGTGGAGGACGACTTCGCCGGTGTGGTCCGGGACGACGTGACCCTGT
TCATCAGCGCGGTCCAGGACCAGGTGGTGCCGGACAACACCCTGGCCTGGGTGTGGGTGCGCGGCCTGGA
CGAGCTGTACGCCGAGTGGTCGGAGGTCGTGTCCACGAACTTCCGGGACGCCTCCGGGCCGGCCATGACC
GAGATCGGCGAGCAGCCGTGGGGGCGGGAGTTCGCCCTGCGCGACCCGGCCGGCAACTGCGTGCACTTCG
TGGCCGAGGAGCAGGACTGACACGTGCTACGAGATTTCGATTCCACCGCCGCCTTCTATGAAAGGTTGGG
CTTCGGAATCGTTTTCCGGGACGCCGGCTGGATGATCCTCCAGCGCGGGGATCTCATGCTGGAGTTCTTC
GCCCACCCCAACTTGTTTATTGCAGCTTATAATGGTTACAAATAAAGCAATAGCATCACAAATTTCACAA
ATAAAGCATTTTTTTCACTGCATTCTAGTTGTGGTTTGTCCAAACTCATCAATGTATCTTATCATGTCTG
TATACCGTCGACCTCTAGCTAGAGCTTGGCGTAATCATGGTCATAGCTGTTTCCTGTGTGAAATTGTTAT
CCGCTCACAATTCCACACAACATACGAGCCGGAAGCATAAAGTGTAAAGCCTGGGGTGCCTAATGAGTGA
GCTAACTCACATTAATTGCGTTGCGCTCACTGCCCGCTTTCCAGTCGGGAAACCTGTCGTGCCAGCTGCA
TTAATGAATCGGCCAACGCGCGGGGAGAGGCGGTTTGCGTATTGGGCGCTCTTCCGCTTCCTCGCTCACT
GACTCGCTGCGCTCGGTCGTTCGGCTGCGGCGAGCGGTATCAGCTCACTCAAAGGCGGTAATACGGTTAT
CCACAGAATCAGGGGATAACGCAGGAAAGAACATGTGAGCAAAAGGCCAGCAAAAGGCCAGGAACCGTAA
AAAGGCCGCGTTGCTGGCGTTTTTCCATAGGCTCCGCCCCCCTGACGAGCATCACAAAAATCGACGCTCA
AGTCAGAGGTGGCGAAACCCGACAGGACTATAAAGATACCAGGCGTTTCCCCCTGGAAGCTCCCTCGTGC
GCTCTCCTGTTCCGACCCTGCCGCTTACCGGATACCTGTCCGCCTTTCTCCCTTCGGGAAGCGTGGCGCT
TTCTCATAGCTCACGCTGTAGGTATCTCAGTTCGGTGTAGGTCGTTCGCTCCAAGCTGGGCTGTGTGCAC
GAACCCCCCGTTCAGCCCGACCGCTGCGCCTTATCCGGTAACTATCGTCTTGAGTCCAACCCGGTAAGAC
ACGACTTATCGCCACTGGCAGCAGCCACTGGTAACAGGATTAGCAGAGCGAGGTATGTAGGCGGTGCTAC
AGAGTTCTTGAAGTGGTGGCCTAACTACGGCTACACTAGAAGAACAGTATTTGGTATCTGCGCTCTGCTG
AAGCCAGTTACCTTCGGAAAAAGAGTTGGTAGCTCTTGATCCGGCAAACAAACCACCGCTGGTAGCGGTG
GTTTTTTTGTTTGCAAGCAGCAGATTACGCGCAGAAAAAAAGGATCTCAAGAAGATCCTTTGATCTTTTC
TACGGGGTCTGACGCTCAGTGGAACGAAAACTCACGTTAAGGGATTTTGGTCATGAGATTATCAAAAAGG
ATCTTCACCTAGATCCTTTTAAATTAAAAATGAAGTTTTAAATCAATCTAAAGTATATATGAGTAAACTT
GGTCTGACAGTTACCAATGCTTAATCAGTGAGGCACCTATCTCAGCGATCTGTCTATTTCGTTCATCCAT
AGTTGCCTGACTCCCCGTCGTGTAGATAACTACGATACGGGAGGGCTTACCATCTGGCCCCAGTGCTGCA
ATGATACCGCGAGACCCACGCTCACCGGCTCCAGATTTATCAGCAATAAACCAGCCAGCCGGAAGGGCCG
AGCGCAGAAGTGGTCCTGCAACTTTATCCGCCTCCATCCAGTCTATTAATTGTTGCCGGGAAGCTAGAGT
AAGTAGTTCGCCAGTTAATAGTTTGCGCAACGTTGTTGCCATTGCTACAGGCATCGTGGTGTCACGCTCG
TCGTTTGGTATGGCTTCATTCAGCTCCGGTTCCCAACGATCAAGGCGAGTTACATGATCCCCCATGTTGT
GCAAAAAAGCGGTTAGCTCCTTCGGTCCTCCGATCGTTGTCAGAAGTAAGTTGGCCGCAGTGTTATCACT
CATGGTTATGGCAGCACTGCATAATTCTCTTACTGTCATGCCATCCGTAAGATGCTTTTCTGTGACTGGT
GAGTACTCAACCAAGTCATTCTGAGAATAGTGTATGCGGCGACCGAGTTGCTCTTGCCCGGCGTCAATAC
GGGATAATACCGCGCCACATAGCAGAACTTTAAAAGTGCTCATCATTGGAAAACGTTCTTCGGGGCGAAA
ACTCTCAAGGATCTTACCGCTGTTGAGATCCAGTTCGATGTAACCCACTCGTGCACCCAACTGATCTTCA
GCATCTTTTACTTTCACCAGCGTTTCTGGGTGAGCAAAAACAGGAAGGCAAAATGCCGCAAAAAAGGGAA
TAAGGGCGACACGGAAATGTTGAATACTCATACTCTTCCTTTTTCAATATTATTGAAGCATTTATCAGGG
TTATTGTCTCATGAGCGGATACATATTTGAATGTATTTAGAAAAATAAACAAATAGGGGTTCCGCGCACA
TTTCCCCGAAAAGTGCCACCTGACGTCGACGGATCGGGAGATCTCCCGATCCCCTATGGTGCACTCTCAG
TACAATCTGCTCTGATGCCGCATAGTTAAGCCAGTATCTGCTCCCTGCTTGTGTGTTGGAGGTCGCTGAG
TAGTGCGCGAGCAAAATTTAAGCTACAACAAGGCAAGGCTTGACCGACAATTGCATGAAGAATCTGCTTA
GGGTTAGGCGTTTTGCGCTGCTTCGCGATGTACGGGCCAGATATACGCGTTGACATTGATTATTGACTAG
TTATTAATAGTAATCAATTACGGGGTCATTAGTTCATAGCCCATATATGGAGTTCCGCGTTACATAACTT
ACGGTAAATGGCCCGCCTGGCTGACCGCCCAACGACCCCCGCCCATTGACGTCAATAATGACGTATGTTC
CCATAGTAACGCCAATAGGGACTTTCCATTGACGTCAATGGGTGGAGTATTTACGGTAAACTGCCCACTT
GGCAGTACATCAAGTGTATCATATGCCAAGTACGCCCCCTATTGACGTCAATGACGGTAAATGGCCCGCC
TGGCATTATGCCCAGTACATGACCTTATGGGACTTTCCTACTTGGCAGTACATCTACGTATTAGTCATCG
CTATTACCATGGTGATGCGGTTTTGGCAGTACATCAATGGGCGTGGATAGCGGTTTGACTCACGGGGATT
TCCAAGTCTCCACCCCATTGACGTCAATGGGAGTTTGTTTTGGCACCAAAATCAACGGGACTTTCCAAAA
TGTCGTAACAACTCCGCCCCATTGACGCAAATGGGCGGTAGGCGTGTACGGTGGGAGGTCTATATAAGCA
GCGCGTTTTGCCTGTACTGGGTCTCTCTGGTTAGACCAGATCTGAGCCTGGGAGCTCTCTGGCTAACTAG
GGAACCCACTGCTTAAGCCTCAATAAAGCTTGCCTTGAGTGCTTCAAGTAGTGTGTGCCCGTCTGTTGTG
TGACTCTGGTAACTAGAGATCCCTCAGACCCTTTTAGTCAGTGTGGAAAATCTCTAGCAGTGGCGCCCGA
ACAGGGACTTGAAAGCGAAAGGGAAACCAGAGGAGCTCTCTCGACGCAGGACTCGGCTTGCTGAAGCGCG
CACGGCAAGAGGCGAGGGGCGGCGACTGGTGAGTACGCCAAAAATTTTGACTAGCGGAGGCTAGAAGGAG
AGAGATGGGTGCGAGAGCGTCAGTATTAAGCGGGGGAGAATTAGATCGCGATGGGAAAAAATTCGGTTAA
GGCCAGGGGGAAAGAAAAAATATAAATTAAAACATATAGTATGGGCAAGCAGGGAGCTAGAACGATTCGC
AGTTAATCCTGGCCTGTTAGAAACATCAGAAGGCTGTAGACAAATACTGGGACAGCTACAACCATCCCTT
CAGACAGGATCAGAAGAACTTAGATCATTATATAATACAGTAGCAACCCTCTATTGTGTGCATCAAAGGA
TAGAGATAAAAGACACCAAGGAAGCTTTAGACAAGATAGAGGAAGAGCAAAACAAAAGTAAGACCACCGC
ACAGCAAGCGGCCGCTGATCTTCAGACCTGGAGGAGGAGATATGAGGGACAATTGGAGAAGTGAATTATA
TAAATATAAAGTAGTAAAAATTGAACCATTAGGAGTAGCACCCACCAAGGCAAAGAGAAGAGTGGTGCAG
AGAGAAAAAAGAGCAGTGGGAATAGGAGCTTTGTTCCTTGGGTTCTTGGGAGCAGCAGGAAGCACTATGG
GCGCAGCGTCAATGACGCTGACGGTACAGGCCAGACAATTATTGTCTGGTATAGTGCAGCAGCAGAACAA
TTTGCTGAGGGCTATTGAGGCGCAACAGCATCTGTTGCAACTCACAGTCTGGGGCATCAAGCAGCTCCAG
GCAAGAATCCTGGCTGTGGAAAGATACCTAAAGGATCAACAGCTCCTGGGGATTTGGGGTTGCTCTGGAA
AACTCATTTGCACCACTGCTGTGCCTTGGAATGCTAGTTGGAGTAATAAATCTCTGGAACAGATTTGGAA
TCACACGACCTGGATGGAGTGGGACAGAGAAATTAACAATTACACAAGCTTAATACACTCCTTAATTGAA
GAATCGCAAAACCAGCAAGAAAAGAATGAACAAGAATTATTGGAATTAGATAAATGGGCAAGTTTGTGGA
ATTGGTTTAACATAACAAATTGGCTGTGGTATATAAAATTATTCATAATGATAGTAGGAGGCTTGGTAGG
TTTAAGAATAGTTTTTGCTGTACTTTCTATAGTGAATAGAGTTAGGCAGGGATATTCACCATTATCGTTT
CAGACCCACCTCCCAACCCCGAGGGGACCCGACAGGCCCGAAGGAATAGAAGAAGAAGGTGGAGAGAGAG
ACAGAGACAGATCCATTCGATTAGTGAACGGATCGGCACTGCGTGCGCCAATTCTGCAGACAAATGGCAG
TATTCATCCACAATTTTAAAAGAAAAGGGGGGATTGGGGGGTACAGTGCAGGGGAAAGAATAGTAGACAT
AATAGCAACAGACATACAAACTAAAGAATTACAAAAACAAATTACAAAAATTCAAAATTTTCGGGTTTAT
TACAGGGACAGCAGAGATCCAGTTTGGTTAATTAAGGTACCGATATCACTAGTGTTCCATTAACTGCGCT
AAAAATAATTTTTAAATCTTTTTTAGCTTCTTGCTCTTTTTTGTACGTCTCTGTTTTAGAGCTAGAAATA
GCAAGTTAAAATAAGGCTAGTCCGTTATCAACTTGAAAAAGTGGCACCGAGTCGGTGCTTTTTTGAATTC
GCTAGCTAGGTCTTGAAAGGAGTGGGAATTGGCTCCGGTGCCCGTCAGTGGGCAGAGCGCACATCGCCCA
CAGTCCCCGAGAAGTTGGGGGGAGGGGTCGGCAATTGATCCGGTGCCTAGAGAAGGTGGCGCGGGGTAAA
CTGGGAAAGTGATGTCGTGTACTGGCTCCGCCTTTTTCCCGAGGGTGGGGGAGAACCGTATATAAGTGCA
GTAGTCGCCGTGAACGTTCTTTTTCGCAACGGGTTTGCCGCCAGAACACAGGACCGGTTCTAGAGCGCTG
CCACCATGGACAAGAAGTACAGCATCGGCCTGGCCATCGGCACCAACTCTGTGGGCTGGGCCGTGATCAC
CGACGAGTACAAGGTGCCCAGCAAGAAATTCAAGGTGCTGGGCAACACCGACCGGCACAGCATCAAGAAG
AACCTGATCGGAGCCCTGCTGTTCGACAGCGGCGAAACAGCCGAGGCCACCCGGCTGAAGAGAACCGCCA
GAAGAAGATACACCAGACGGAAGAACCGGATCTGCTATCTGCAAGAGATCTTCAGCAACGAGATGGCCAA
GGTGGACGACAGCTTCTTCCACAGACTGGAAGAGTCCTTCCTGGTGGAAGAGGATAAGAAGCACGAGCGG
CACCCCATCTTCGGCAACATCGTGGACGAGGTGGCCTACCACGAGAAGTACCCCACCATCTACCACCTGA
GAAAGAAACTGGTGGACAGCACCGACAAGGCCGACCTGCGGCTGATCTATCTGGCCCTGGCCCACATGAT
CAAGTTCCGGGGCCACTTCCTGATCGAGGGCGACCTGAACCCCGACAACAGCGACGTGGACAAGCTGTTC
ATCCAGCTGGTGCAGACCTACAACCAGCTGTTCGAGGAAAACCCCATCAACGCCAGCGGCGTGGACGCCA
AGGCCATCCTGTCTGCCAGACTGAGCAAGAGCAGACGGCTGGAAAATCTGATCGCCCAGCTGCCCGGCGA
GAAGAAGAATGGCCTGTTCGGAAACCTGATTGCCCTGAGCCTGGGCCTGACCCCCAACTTCAAGAGCAAC
TTCGACCTGGCCGAGGATGCCAAACTGCAGCTGAGCAAGGACACCTACGACGACGACCTGGACAACCTGC
TGGCCCAGATCGGCGACCAGTACGCCGACCTGTTTCTGGCCGCCAAGAACCTGTCCGACGCCATCCTGCT
GAGCGACATCCTGAGAGTGAACACCGAGATCACCAAGGCCCCCCTGAGCGCCTCTATGATCAAGAGATAC
GACGAGCACCACCAGGACCTGACCCTGCTGAAAGCTCTCGTGCGGCAGCAGCTGCCTGAGAAGTACAAAG
AGATTTTCTTCGACCAGAGCAAGAACGGCTACGCCGGCTACATTGACGGCGGAGCCAGCCAGGAAGAGTT
CTACAAGTTCATCAAGCCCATCCTGGAAAAGATGGACGGCACCGAGGAACTGCTCGTGAAGCTGAACAGA
GAGGACCTGCTGCGGAAGCAGCGGACCTTCGACAACGGCAGCATCCCCCACCAGATCCACCTGGGAGAGC
TGCACGCCATTCTGCGGCGGCAGGAAGATTTTTACCCATTCCTGAAGGACAACCGGGAAAAGATCGAGAA
GATCCTGACCTTCCGCATCCCCTACTACGTGGGCCCTCTGGCCAGGGGAAACAGCAGATTCGCCTGGATG
ACCAGAAAGAGCGAGGAAACCATCACCCCCTGGAACTTCGAGGAAGTGGTGGACAAGGGCGCTTCCGCCC
AGAGCTTCATCGAGCGGATGACCAACTTCGATAAGAACCTGCCCAACGAGAAGGTGCTGCCCAAGCACAG
CCTGCTGTACGAGTACTTCACCGTGTATAACGAGCTGACCAAAGTGAAATACGTGACCGAGGGAATGAGA
AAGCCCGCCTTCCTGAGCGGCGAGCAGAAAAAGGCCATCGTGGACCTGCTGTTCAAGACCAACCGGAAAG
TGACCGTGAAGCAGCTGAAAGAGGACTACTTCAAGAAAATCGAGTGCTTCGACTCCGTGGAAATCTCCGG
CGTGGAAGATCGGTTCAACGCCTCCCTGGGCACATACCACGATCTGCTGAAAATTATCAAGGACAAGGAC
TTCCTGGACAATGAGGAAAACGAGGACATTCTGGAAGATATCGTGCTGACCCTGACACTGTTTGAGGACA
GAGAGATGATCGAGGAACGGCTGAAAACCTATGCCCACCTGTTCGACGACAAAGTGATGAAGCAGCTGAA
GCGGCGGAGATACACCGGCTGGGGCAGGCTGAGCCGGAAGCTGATCAACGGCATCCGGGACAAGCAGTCC
GGCAAGACAATCCTGGATTTCCTGAAGTCCGACGGCTTCGCCAACAGAAACTTCATGCAGCTGATCCACG
ACGACAGCCTGACCTTTAAAGAGGACATCCAGAAAGCCCAGGTGTCCGGCCAGGGCGATAGCCTGCACGA
GCACATTGCCAATCTGGCCGGCAGCCCCGCCATTAAGAAGGGCATCCTGCAGACAGTGAAGGTGGTGGAC
GAGCTCGTGAAAGTGATGGGCCGGCACAAGCCCGAGAACATCGTGATCGAAATGGCCAGAGAGAACCAGA
CCACCCAGAAGGGACAGAAGAACAGCCGCGAGAGAATGAAGCGGATCGAAGAGGGCATCAAAGAGCTGGG
CAGCCAGATCCTGAAAGAACACCCCGTGGAAAACACCCAGCTGCAGAACGAGAAGCTGTACCTGTACTAC
CTGCAGAATGGGCGGGATATGTACGTGGACCAGGAACTGGACATCAACCGGCTGTCCGACTACGATGTGG
ACGCCATCGTGCCTCAGAGCTTTCTGAAGGACGACTCCATCGACAACAAGGTGCTGACCAGAAGCGACAA
GAACCGGGGCAAGAGCGACAACGTGCCCTCCGAAGAGGTCGTGAAGAAGATGAAGAACTACTGGCGGCAG
CTGCTGAACGCCAAGCTGATTACCCAGAGAAAGTTCGACAATCTGACCAAGGCCGAGAGAGGCGGCCTGA
GCGAACTGGATAAGGCCGGCTTCATCAAGAGACAGCTGGTGGAAACCCGGCAGATCACAAAGCACGTGGC
ACAGATCCTGGACTCCCGGATGAACACTAAGTACGACGAGAATGACAAGCTGATCCGGGAAGTGAAAGTG
ATCACCCTGAAGTCCAAGCTGGTGTCCGATTTCCGGAAGGATTTCCAGTTTTACAAAGTGCGCGAGATCA
ACAACTACCACCACGCCCACGACGCCTACCTGAACGCCGTCGTGGGAACCGCCCTGATCAAAAAGTACCC
TAAGCTGGAAAGCGAGTTCGTGTACGGCGACTACAAGGTGTACGACGTGCGGAAGATGATCGCCAAGAGC
GAGCAGGAAATCGGCAAGGCTACCGCCAAGTACTTCTTCTACAGCAACATCATGAACTTTTTCAAGACCG
AGATTACCCTGGCCAACGGCGAGATCCGGAAGCGGCCTCTGATCGAGACAAACGGCGAAACCGGGGAGAT
CGTGTGGGATAAGGGCCGGGATTTTGCCACCGTGCGGAAAGTGCTGAGCATGCCCCAAGTGAATATCGTG
AAAAAGACCGAGGTGCAGACAGGCGGCTTCAGCAAAGAGTCTATCCTGCCCAAGAGGAACAGCGATAAGC
TGATCGCCAGAAAGAAGGACTGGGACCCTAAGAAGTACGGCGGCTTCGACAGCCCCACCGTGGCCTATTC
TGTGCTGGTGGTGGCCAAAGTGGAAAAGGGCAAGTCCAAGAAACTGAAGAGTGTGAAAGAGCTGCTGGGG
ATCACCATCATGGAAAGAAGCAGCTTCGAGAAGAATCCCATCGACTTTCTGGAAGCCAAGGGCTACAAAG
AAGTGAAAAAGGACCTGATCATCAAGCTGCCTAAGTACTCCCTGTTCGAGCTGGAAAACGGCCGGAAGAG
AATGCTGGCCTCTGCCGGCGAACTGCAGAAGGGAAACGAACTGGCCCTGCCCTCCAAATATGTGAACTTC
CTGTACCTGGCCAGCCACTATGAGAAGCTGAAGGGCTCCCCCGAGGATAATGAGCAGAAACAGCTGTTTG
TGGAACAGCACAAGCACTACCTGGACGAGATCATCGAGCAGATCAGCGAGTTCTCCAAGAGAGTGATCCT
GGCCGACGCTAATCTGGACAAAGTGCTGTCCGCCTACAACAAGCACCGGGATAAGCCCATCAGAGAGCAG
GCCGAGAATATCATCCACCTGTTTACCCTGACCAATCTGGGAGCCCCTGCCGCCTTCAAGTACTTTGACA
CCACCATCGACCGGAAGAGGTACACCAGCACCAAAGAGGTGCTGGACGCCACCCTGATCCACCAGAGCAT
CACCGGCCTGTACGAGACACGGATCGACCTGTCTCAGCTGGGAGGCGACAAGCGACCTGCCGCCACAAAG
AAGGCTGGACAGGCTAAGAAGAAGAAAAGTGGTGGAGGAAGTGGCGGGTCAGGGTCGGGATCCCCGAAAA
AGAAACGCAAAGTTGATTACAAAGACGATGACGATAAGTGAGGCGCAACAAACTTCTCTCTGCTGAAACA
AGCCGGAGATGTCGAAGAGAATCCTGGACCGACCGAGTACAAGCCCACGGTGCGCCTCGCCACCCGCGAC
GACGTCCCCAGGGCCGTACGCACCCTCGCCGCCGCGTTCGCCGACTACCCCGCCACGCGCCACACCGTCG
ATCCGGACCGCCACATCGAGCGGGTCACCGAGCTGCAAGAACTCTTCCTCACGCGCGTCGGGCTCGACAT
CGGCAAGGTGTGGGTCGCGGACGACGGCGCCGCGGTGGCGGTCTGGACCACGCCGGAGAGCGTCGAAGCG
GGGGCGGTGTTCGCCGAGATCGGCCCGCGCATGGCCGAGTTGAGCGGTTCCCGGCTGGCCGCGCAGCAAC
AGATGGAAGGCCTCCTGGCGCCGCACCGGCCCAAGGAGCCCGCGTGGTTCCTGGCCACCGTCGGAGTCTC
GCCCGACCACCAGGGCAAGGGTCTGGGCAGCGCCGTCGTGCTCCCCGGAGTGGAGGCGGCCGAGCGCGCC
GGGGTGCCCGCCTTCCTGGAGACCTCCGCGCCCCGCAACCTCCCCTTCTACGAGCGGCTCGGCTTCACCG
TCACCGCCGACGTCGAGGTGCCCGAAGGACCGCGCACCTGGTGCATGACCCGCAAGCCCGGTGCCTGAAC
GCGTTAAGTCGACAATCAACCTCTGGATTACAAAATTTGTGAAAGATTGACTGGTATTCTTAACTATGTT
GCTCCTTTTACGCTATGTGGATACGCTGCTTTAATGCCTTTGTATCATGCTATTGCTTCCCGTATGGCTT
T
